>Addgene plasmid #12591 | pBabe hygro myc p110-CAAX | addgene partial sequence | sequence record 19021 | 12591 with pBABE5'
GAGGAGGATCTACCTCCAAGACCATCATCAGGTGAACTGTGGGGCATCCACTTGATGCCCCCAAGAATCC
TAGTAGAATGTTTACTACCAAATGGGATGATAGTGACTTTAGAATGCCTCCGTGAGGCTACGTTAATAAC
GATAAAGCATGAACTATTTAAAGAAGCAAGAAAATACCCTCTCCATCAACTTCTTCAAGATGAATCTTCT
TACATTTTCGTAAGTGTTACCCAAGAAGCAGAAAGGGAAGAATTTTTTGATGAAACAAGACGACTTTGTG
ACCTTCGGCTTTTTCAACCCTTTTTAAAAGTAATTGAACCAGTAGGCAACCGTGAAGAAAAGATCCTCAA
TCGAGAAATTGGTTTTGCTATCGGCATGCCAGTGTGTGAATTCGATATGGTTAAAGATCCAGAAGTACAG
GACTTCCGAAGAAATATTCTCAATGTTTGTAAAGAAGCTGTGGATCTTAGGGATCTTAATTCACCTCATA
GTAGAGCAATGTATGTTTATCCTCCAAATGTAGAATCTTCACCAGAACTGCCAAAGCACATATATAATAA
ATTGGATAAAGGGCAAATAATAGTGGTGATTTGGGTAATAGTTTCTCCAAATAATGACAAACAGAAGTAT
ACTCTGAAAATCAACCATGACTGTGTGCCAGAACAAGTAATTGCTGAAAGCATCANGAAAAAAACTCGAA
GTATGTTGCTATCATCTGAACAACTAAAACTCTGTGTTTTAGAATATCAGGGGCAGTATATTTTAAAAGT
GTGTGGATGTGATGAATACTTC
