[The description below was written by a language model from this plasmid's Addgene catalogue record.]
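Description:
pBabe hygro myc p110-CAAX is a retroviral mammalian expression plasmid built on the pBabe hygro backbone (about 5.6 kb without insert). It is propagated in E. coli under ampicillin selection, and hygromycin resistance allows selection of transduced or transfected mammalian cells. No feature table accompanies the record, so individual regulatory elements are not listed. In pBabe-type vectors generally, Moloney murine leukemia virus-derived long terminal repeats and a packaging signal flank the payload. This lets the transcript be packaged into retroviral particles when the plasmid is introduced into a packaging cell line. The 5′ LTR typically drives the inserted gene, while a separate internal promoter drives the drug-resistance marker.

The insert is roughly 3.3 kb and encodes the bovine PIK3CA gene product, the p110 catalytic subunit of phosphatidylinositol 3-kinase. It carries an N-terminal myc epitope tag and a CAAX motif. A CAAX box is a prenylation signal that directs a protein to cellular membranes, and membrane targeting of p110 is a standard way to make the kinase constitutively active. The myc tag permits detection of the fusion protein with anti-myc antibodies. According to the depositor, the myc-tagged p110-CAAX fragment was excised with BamHI from a pBabe-puro version and ligated into BamHI-cut pBabe-hygro. Because the same site lies at both ends, the fragment could ligate in either direction, and the record does not state how orientation was confirmed.

The construct suits stable retroviral delivery of activated PI3K into mammalian cells. The associated work examined whether PI3K signalling accounts for the protection from anoikis conferred by oncogenic Ras.
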