Addgene plasmid #12591: pBabe hygro myc p110-CAAX
Depositing lab: Channing Der. Depositing organization: University of North Carolina at Chapel Hill. Publication: Oncogenic Ras blocks anoikis by activation of a novel effector pathway independent of phosphatidylinositol 3-kinase. McFall A, Ulku A, Lambert QT, Kusa A, Rogers-Graham K, Der CJ. Mol Cell Biol. 2001 Aug . 21(16):5488-99. 10.1128/MCB.21.16.5488-5499.2001 PubMed 11463831.
Backbone
  Vector backbone: pBabe hygro
  Backbone size w/o insert (bp): 5558
  Vector type: Mammalian Expression, Retroviral
  Selectable markers: Hygromycin
Growth in bacteria
  Bacterial resistance: Ampicillin, 100 μg/mL
  Growth temperature: 37°C
  Growth strain: DH5alpha
  Copy number: Unknown
Gene/Insert
  Gene/Insert name: p110-CAAX (alt names: PI3K; p110; PIK3CA)
  Species: B. taurus (bovine)
  Insert size (bp): 3300
  GenBank ID: NM_174574
  Entrez Gene: PIK3CA
  Tag / fusion protein: myc (N terminal on insert)
  Cloning method: Restriction Enzyme; 5′ cloning site BamHI (unknown if destroyed); 3′ cloning site BamHI (unknown if destroyed)
  Sequencing primers: 5′ pBabe 5'; 3′ pBabe 3'
Terms and licenses: Academic/Nonprofit Terms; Industry Terms: Not Available to Industry
Depositor comments: Myc tagged p110-CAAX was cut out of pBabe-puro p110-CAAX using BamHI and ligated into BamHI cut pBabe-hygro.
How to cite: pBabe hygro myc p110-CAAX was a gift from Channing Der (Addgene plasmid # 12591 ; http://n2t.net/addgene:12591 ; RRID:Addgene_12591)
